>Addgene plasmid #190812 | pTet-O-APOE-E3-T2A-Puro | addgene full sequence | sequence record 372860 | Addgene NGS Result
TCCCTATCAGTGATAGAGAAAAGTGAAAGTCGAGTTTACCACTCCCTATCAGTGATAGAGAAAAGTGAAA
GTCGAGTTTACCACTCCCTATCAGTGATAGAGAAAAGTGAAAGTCGAGTTTACCACTCCCTATCAGTGAT
AGAGAAAAGTGAAAGTCGAGTTTACCACTCCCTATCAGTGATAGAGAAAAGTGAAAGTCGAGTTTACCAC
TCCCTATCAGTGATAGAGAAAAGTGAAAGTCGAGTTTACCACTCCCTATCAGTGATAGAGAAAAGTGAAA
GTCGAGCTCGGTACCCGGGTCGAGGTAGGCGTGTACGGTGGGAGGCCTATATAAGCAGAGCTCGTTTAGT
GAACCGTCAGATCGCCTGGAGACGCCATCCACGCTGTTTTGACCTCCATAGAAGACACCGGGACCGATCC
AGCCTCCGCGGCCCCGGCCACCATGAAGGTTCTGTGGGCTGCGTTGCTGGTCACATTCCTGGCAGGATGC
CAGGCCAAGGTGGAGCAAGCGGTGGAGACAGAGCCGGAGCCCGAGCTGCGCCAGCAGACCGAGTGGCAGA
GCGGCCAGCGCTGGGAACTGGCACTGGGTCGCTTTTGGGATTACCTGCGCTGGGTGCAGACACTGTCTGA
GCAGGTGCAGGAGGAGCTGCTCAGCTCCCAGGTCACCCAGGAACTGAGGGCGCTGATGGACGAGACCATG
AAGGAGTTGAAGGCCTACAAATCGGAACTGGAGGAACAACTGACCCCGGTGGCGGAGGAGACGCGGGCAC
GGCTGTCCAAGGAGCTGCAGGCGGCGCAGGCCCGGCTGGGCGCGGACATGGAGGACGTGTGCGGCCGCCT
GGTGCAGTACCGCGGCGAGGTGCAGGCCATGCTCGGCCAGAGCACCGAGGAGCTGCGGGTGCGCCTCGCC
TCCCACCTGCGCAAGCTGCGTAAGCGGCTCCTCCGCGATGCCGATGACCTGCAGAAGCGCCTGGCAGTGT
ACCAGGCCGGGGCCCGCGAGGGCGCCGAGCGCGGCCTCAGCGCCATCCGCGAGCGCCTGGGGCCCCTGGT
GGAACAGGGCCGCGTGCGGGCCGCCACTGTGGGCTCCCTGGCCGGCCAGCCGCTACAGGAGCGGGCCCAG
GCCTGGGGCGAGCGGCTGCGCGCGCGGATGGAGGAGATGGGCAGCCGGACCCGCGACCGCCTGGACGAGG
TGAAGGAGCAGGTGGCGGAGGTGCGCGCCAAGCTGGAGGAGCAGGCCCAGCAGATACGCCTGCAGGCCGA
GGCCTTCCAGGCCCGCCTCAAGAGCTGGTTCGAGCCCCTGGTGGAAGACATGCAGCGCCAGTGGGCCGGG
CTGGTGGAGAAGGTGCAGGCTGCCGTGGGCACCAGCGCCGCCCCTGTGCCCAGCGACAATCACGAGGGCA
GGGGAAGTCTTCTAACATGCGGGGACGTGGAGGAAAATCCCGGCCCACTCGAGATGACCGAGTACAAGCC
CACGGTGCGCCTCGCCACCCGCGACGACGTCCCCAGGGCCGTACGCACCCTCGCCGCCGCGTTCGCCGAC
TACCCCGCCACGCGCCACACCGTCGATCCGGACCGCCACATCGAGCGGGTCACCGAGCTGCAAGAACTCT
TCCTCACGCGCGTCGGGCTCGACATCGGCAAGGTGTGGGTCGCGGACGACGGCGCCGCGGTGGCGGTCTG
GACCACGCCGGAGAGCGTCGAAGCGGGGGCGGTGTTCGCCGAGATCGGCCCGCGCATGGCCGAGTTGAGC
GGTTCCCGGCTGGCCGCGCAGCAACAGATGGAAGGCCTCCTGGCGCCGCACCGGCCCAAGGAGCCCGCGT
GGTTCCTGGCCACCGTCGGCGTCTCGCCCGACCACCAGGGCAAGGGTCTGGGCAGCGCCGTCGTGCTCCC
CGGAGTGGAGGCGGCCGAGCGCGCCGGGGTGCCCGCCTTCCTGGAGACCTCCGCGCCCCGCAACCTCCCC
TTCTACGAGCGGCTCGGCTTCACCGTCACCGCCGACGTCGAGGTGCCCGAAGGACCGCGCACCTGGTGCA
TGACCCGCAAGCCCGGTGCCTGATTAATTAAGCTAGCTAATTCGATATCAAGCTTATCGATAATCAACCT
CTGGATTACAAAATTTGTGAAAGATTGACTGGTATTCTTAACTATGTTGCTCCTTTTACGCTATGTGGAT
ACGCTGCTTTAATGCCTTTGTATCATGCTATTGCTTCCCGTATGGCTTTCATTTTCTCCTCCTTGTATAA
ATCCTGGTTGCTGTCTCTTTATGAGGAGTTGTGGCCCGTTGTCAGGCAACGTGGCGTGGTGTGCACTGTG
TTTGCTGACGCAACCCCCACTGGTTGGGGCATTGCCACCACCTGTCAGCTCCTTTCCGGGACTTTCGCTT
TCCCCCTCCCTATTGCCACGGCGGAACTCATCGCCGCCTGCCTTGCCCGCTGCTGGACAGGGGCTCGGCT
GTTGGGCACTGACAATTCCGTGGTGTTGTCGGGGAAATCATCGTCCTTTCCTTGGCTGCTCGCCTGTGTT
GCCACCTGGATTCTGCGCGGGACGTCCTTCTGCTACGTCCCTTCGGCCCTCAATCCAGCGGACCTTCCTT
CCCGCGGCCTGCTGCCGGCTCTGCGGCCTCTTCCGCGTCTTCGCCTTCGCCCTCAGACGAGTCGGATCTC
CCTTTGGGCCGCCTCCCCGCATCGATACCGTCGACCTCGAGACCTAGAAAAACATGGAGCAATCACAAGT
AGCAATACAGCAGCTACCAATGCTGATTGTGCCTGGCTAGAAGCACAAGAGGAGGAGGAGGTGGGTTTTC
CAGTCACACCTCAGGTACCTTTAAGACCAATGACTTACAAGGCAGCTGTAGATCTTAGCCACTTTTTAAA
AGAAAAGGGGGGACTGGAAGGGCTAATTCACTCCCAACGAAGACAAGATATCCTTGATCTGTGGATCTAC
CACACACAAGGCTACTTCCCTGATTGGCAGAACTACACACCAGGGCCAGGGATCAGATATCCACTGACCT
TTGGATGGTGCTACAAGCTAGTACCAGTTGAGCAAGAGAAGGTAGAAGAAGCCAATGAAGGAGAGAACAC
CCGCTTGTTACACCCTGTGAGCCTGCATGGGATGGATGACCCGGAGAGAGAAGTATTAGAGTGGAGGTTT
GACAGCCGCCTAGCATTTCATCACATGGCCCGAGAGCTGCATCCGGACTGTACTGGGTCTCTCTGGTTAG
ACCAGATCTGAGCCTGGGAGCTCTCTGGCTAACTAGGGAACCCACTGCTTAAGCCTCAATAAAGCTTGCC
TTGAGTGCTTCAAGTAGTGTGTGCCCGTCTGTTGTGTGACTCTGGTAACTAGAGATCCCTCAGACCCTTT
TAGTCAGTGTGGAAAATCTCTAGCAGGGCCCGTTTAAACCCGCTGATCAGCCTCGACTGTGCCTTCTAGT
TGCCAGCCATCTGTTGTTTGCCCCTCCCCCGTGCCTTCCTTGACCCTGGAAGGTGCCACTCCCACTGTCC
TTTCCTAATAAAATGAGGAAATTGCATCGCATTGTCTGAGTAGGTGTCATTCTATTCTGGGGGGTGGGGT
GGGGCAGGACAGCAAGGGGGAGGATTGGGAAGACAATAGCAGGCATGCTGGGGATGCGGTGGGCTCTATG
GCTTCTGAGGCGGAAAGAACCAGCTGGGGCTCTAGGGGGTATCCCC
[124 nt withheld, positions 3687-3810]
C
[91 nt withheld, positions 3812-3902]
A
[49 nt withheld, positions 3904-3952]
CCTTTGACGTTGGAGTCCACGTTCTTT
[37 nt withheld, positions 3980-4016]
ACCCTATCTCGGTCTATTCTTTTGATTTATAAGGGATTTTGCCGATTTCGGCCTATTGGTTAAAAAATGA
GCTGATTTAACAAAAATTTAACGCGAATTAATTCTGTGGAATGTGTGTCAGTTAGGGTGTGGAAAGTCCC
CAGGCTCCCCAGCAGGCAGAAGTATGCAAAGCATGCATCTCAATTAGTCAGCAACCAGGTGTGGAAAGTC
CCCAGGCTCCCCAGCAGGCAGAAGTATGCAAAGCATGCATCTCAATTAGTCAGCAACCATAGTCCCGCCC
CTAACTCCGCCCATCCCGCCCCTAACTCCGCCCAGTTCCGCCCATTCTCCGCCCCATGGCTGACTAATTT
TTTTTATTTATGCAGAGGCCGAGGCCGCCTCTGCCTCTGAGCTATTCCAGAAGTAGTGAGGAGGCTTTTT
TGGAGGCCTAGGCTTTTGCAAAAAGCTCCCGGGAGCTTGTATATCCATTTTCGGATCTGATCAGCACGTG
TTGACAATTAATCATCGGCATAGTATATCGGCATAGTATAATACGACAAGGTGAGGAACTAAACCATGGC
CAAGTTGACCAGTGCCGTTCCGGTGCTCACCGCGCGCGACGTCGCCGGAGCGGTCGAGTTCTGGACCGAC
CGGCTCGGGTTCTCCCGGGACTTCGTGGAGGACGACTTCGCCGGTGTGGTCCGGGACGACGTGACCCTGT
TCATCAGCGCGGTCCAGGACCAGGTGGTGCCGGACAACACCCTGGCCTGGGTGTGGGTGCGCGGCCTGGA
CGAGCTGTACGCCGAGTGGTCGGAGGTCGTGTCCACGAACTTCCGGGACGCCTCCGGGCCGGCCATGACC
GAGATCGGCGAGCAGCCGTGGGGGCGGGAGTTCGCCCTGCGCGACCCGGCCGGCAACTGCGTGCACTTCG
TGGCCGAGGAGCAGGACTGACACGTGCTACGAGATTTCGATTCCACCGCCGCCTTCTATGAAAGGTTGGG
CTTCGGAATCGTTTTCCGGGACGCCGGCTGGATGATCCTCCAGCGCGGGGATCTCATGCTGGAGTTCTTC
GCCCACCCCAACTTGTTTATTGCAGCTTATAATGGTTACAAATAAAGCAATAGCATCACAAATTTCACAA
ATAAAGCATTTTTTTCACTGCATTCTAGTTGTGGTTTGTCCAAACTCATCAATGTATCTTATCATGTCTG
TATACCGTCGACCTCTAGCTAGAGCTTGGCGTAATCATGGTCATAGCTGTTTCCTGTGTGAAATTGTTAT
CCGCTCACAATTCCACACAACATACGAGCCGGAAGCATAAAGTGTAAAGCCTGGGGTGCCTAATGAGTGA
GCTAACTCACATTAATTGCGTTGCGCTCACTGCCCGCTTTCCAGTCGGGAAACCTGTCGTGCCAGCTGCA
TTAATGAATCGGCCAACGCGCGGGGAGAGGCGGTTTGCGTATTGGGCGCTCTTCCGCTTCCTCGCTCACT
GACTCGCTGCGCTCGGTCGTTCGGCTGCGGCGAGCGGTATCAGCTCACTCAAAGGCGGTAATACGGTTAT
CCACAGAATCAGGGGATAACGCAGGAAAGAACATGTGAGCAAAAGGCCAGCAAAAGGCCAGGAACCGTAA
AAAGGCCGCGTTGCTGGCGTTTTTCCATAGGCTCCGCCCCCCTGACGAGCATCACAAAAATCGACGCTCA
AGTCAGAGGTGGCGAAACCCGACAGGACTATAAAGATACCAGGCGTTTCCCCCTGGAAGCTCCCTCGTGC
GCTCTCCTGTTCCGACCCTGCCGCTTACCGGATACCTGTCCGCCTTTCTCCCTTCGGGAAGCGTGGCGCT
TTCTCATAGCTCACGCTGTAGGTATCTCAGTTCGGTGTAGGTCGTTCGCTCCAAGCTGGGCTGTGTGCAC
GAACCCCCCGTTCAGCCCGACCGCTGCGCCTTATCCGGTAACTATCGTCTTGAGTCCAACCCGGTAAGAC
ACGACTTATCGCCACTGGCAGCAGCCACTGGTAACAGGATTAGCAGAGCGAGGTATGTAGGCGGTGCTAC
AGAGTTCTTGAAGTGGTGGCCTAACTACGGCTACACTAGAAGAACAGTATTTGGTATCTGCGCTCTGCTG
AAGCCAGTTACCTTCGGAAAAAGAGTTGGTAGCTCTTGATCCGGCAAACAAACCACCGCTGGTAGCGGTG
GTTTTTTTGTTTGCAAGCAGCAGATTACGCGCAGAAAAAAAGGATCTCAAGAAGATCCTTTGATCTTTTC
TACGGGGTCTGACGCTCAGTGGAACGAAAACTCACGTTAAGGGATTTTGGTCATGAGATTATCAAAAAGG
ATCTTCACCTAGATCCTTTTAAATTAAAAATGAAGTTTTAAATCAATCTAAAGTATATATGAGTAAACTT
GGTCTGACAGTTACCAATGCTTAATCAGTGAGGCACCTATCTCAGCGATCTGTCTATTTCGTTCATCCAT
AGTTGCCTGACTCCCCGTCGTGTAGATAACTACGATACGGGAGGGCTTACCATCTGGCCCCAGTGCTGCA
ATGATACCGCGAGACCCACGCTCACCGGCTCCAGATTTATCAGCAATAAACCAGCCAGCCGGAAGGGCCG
AGCGCAGAAGTGGTCCTGCAACTTTATCCGCCTCCATCCAGTCTATTAATTGTTGCCGGGAAGCTAGAGT
AAGTAGTTCGCCAGTTAATAGTTTGCGCAACGTTGTTGCCATTGCTACAGGCATCGTGGTGTCACGCTCG
TCGTTTGGTATGGCTTCATTCAGCTCCGGTTCCCAACGATCAAGGCGAGTTACATGATCCCCCATGTTGT
GCAAAAAAGCGGTTAGCTCCTTCGGTCCTCCGATCGTTGTCAGAAGTAAGTTGGCCGCAGTGTTATCACT
CATGGTTATGGCAGCACTGCATAATTCTCTTACTGTCATGCCATCCGTAAGATGCTTTTCTGTGACTGGT
GAGTACTCAACCAAGTCATTCTGAGAATAGTGTATGCGGCGACCGAGTTGCTCTTGCCCGGCGTCAATAC
GGGATAATACCGCGCCACATAGCAGAACTTTAAAAGTGCTCATCATTGGAAAACGTTCTTCGGGGCGAAA
ACTCTCAAGGATCTTACCGCTGTTGAGATCCAGTTCGATGTAACCCACTCGTGCACCCAACTGATCTTCA
GCATCTTTTACTTTCACCAGCGTTTCTGGGTGAGCAAAAACAGGAAGGCAAAATGCCGCAAAAAAGGGAA
TAAGGGCGACACGGAAATGTTGAATACTCATACTCTTCCTTTTTCAATATTATTGAAGCATTTATCAGGG
TTATTGTCTCATGAGCGGATACATATTTGAATGTATTTAGAAAAATAAACAAATAGGGGTTCCGCGCACA
TTTCCCCGAAAAGTGCCACCTGACGTCGACGGATCGGGAGATCTCCCGATCCCCTATGGTGCACTCTCAG
TACAATCTGCTCTGATGCCGCATAGTTAAGCCAGTATCTGCTCCCTGCTTGTGTGTTGGAGGTCGCTGAG
TAGTGCGCGAGCAAAATTTAAGCTACAACAAGGCAAGGCTTGACCGACAATTGCATGAAGAATCTGCTTA
GGGTTAGGCGTTTTGCGCTGCTTCGCGATGTACGGGCCAGATATACGCGTTGACATTGATTATTGACTAG
TTATTAATAGTAATCAATTACGGGGTCATTAGTTCATAGCCCATATATGGAGTTCCGCGTTACATAACTT
ACGGTAAATGGCCCGCCTGGCTGACCGCCCAACGACCCCCGCCCATTGACGTCAATAATGACGTATGTTC
CCATAGTAACGCCAATAGGGACTTTCCATTGACGTCAATGGGTGGAGTATTTACGGTAAACTGCCCACTT
GGCAGTACATCAAGTGTATCATATGCCAAGTACGCCCCCTATTGACGTCAATGACGGTAAATGGCCCGCC
TGGCATTATGCCCAGTACATGACCTTATGGGACTTTCCTACTTGGCAGTACATCTACGTATTAGTCATCG
CTATTACCATGGTGATGCGGTTTTGGCAGTACATCAATGGGCGTGGATAGCGGTTTGACTCACGGGGATT
TCCAAGTCTCCACCCCATTGACGTCAATGGGAGTTTGTTTTGGCACCAAAATCAACGGGACTTTCCAAAA
TGTCGTAACAACTCCGCCCCATTGACGCAAATGGGCGGTAGGCGTGTACGGTGGGAGGTCTATATAAGCA
GCGCGTTTTGCCTGTACTGGGTCTCTCTGGTTAGACCAGATCTGAGCCTGGGAGCTCTCTGGCTAACTAG
GGAACCCACTGCTTAAGCCTCAATAAAGCTTGCCTTGAGTGCTTCAAGTAGTGTGTGCCCGTCTGTTGTG
TGACTCTGGTAACTAGAGATCCCTCAGACCCTTTTAGTCAGTGTGGAAAATCTCTAGCAGTGGCGCCCGA
ACAGGGACTTGAAAGCGAAAGGGAAACCAGAGGAGCTCTCTCGACGCAGGACTCGGCTTGCTGAAGCGCG
CACGGCAAGAGGCGAGGGGCGGCGACTGGTGAGTACGCCAAAAATTTTGACTAGCGGAGGCTAGAAGGAG
AGAGATGGGTGCGAGAGCGTCAGTATTAAGCGGGGGAGAATTAGATCGCGATGGGAAAAAATTCGGTTAA
GGCCAGGGGGAAAGAAAAAATATAAATTAAAACATATAGTATGGGCAAGCAGGGAGCTAGAACGATTCGC
AGTTAATCCTGGCCTGTTAGAAACATCAGAAGGCTGTAGACAAATACTGGGACAGCTACAACCATCCCTT
CAGACAGGATCAGAAGAACTTAGATCATTATATAATACAGTAGCAACCCTCTATTGTGTGCATCAAAGGA
TAGAGATAAAAGACACCAAGGAAGCTTTAGACAAGATAGAGGAAGAGCAAAACAAAAGTAAGACCACCGC
ACAGCAAGCGGCCGCTGATCTTCAGACCTGGAGGAGGAGATATGAGGGACAATTGGAGAAGTGAATTATA
TAAATATAAAGTAGTAAAAATTGAACCATTAGGAGTAGCACCCACCAAGGCAAAGAGAAGAGTGGTGCAG
AGAGAAAAAAGAGCAGTGGGAATAGGAGCTTTGTTCCTTGGGTTCTTGGGAGCAGCAGGAAGCACTATGG
GCGCAGCGTCAATGACGCTGACGGTACAGGCCAGACAATTATTGTCTGGTATAGTGCAGCAGCAGAACAA
TTTGCTGAGGGCTATTGAGGCGCAACAGCATCTGTTGCAACTCACAGTCTGGGGCATCAAGCAGCTCCAG
GCAAGAATCCTGGCTGTGGAAAGATACCTAAAGGATCAACAGCTCCTGGGGATTTGGGGTTGCTCTGGAA
AACTCATTTGCACCACTGCTGTGCCTTGGAATGCTAGTTGGAGTAATAAATCTCTGGAACAGATTTGGAA
TCACACGACCTGGATGGAGTGGGACAGAGAAATTAACAATTACACAAGCTTAATACACTCCTTAATTGAA
GAATCGCAAAACCAGCAAGAAAAGAATGAACAAGAATTATTGGAATTAGATAAATGGGCAAGTTTGTGGA
ATTGGTTTAACATAACAAATTGGCTGTGGTATATAAAATTATTCATAATGATAGTAGGAGGCTTGGTAGG
TTTAAGAATAGTTTTTGCTGTACTTTCTATAGTGAATAGAGTTAGGCAGGGATATTCACCATTATCGTTT
CAGACCCACCTCCCAACCCCGAGGGGACCCGACAGGCCCGAAGGAATAGAAGAAGAAGGTGGAGAGAGAG
ACAGAGACAGATCCATTCGATTAGTGAACGGATCGGCACTGCGTGCGCCAATTCTGCAGACAAATGGCAG
TATTCATCCACAATTTTAAAAGAAAAGGGGGGATTGGGGGGTACAGTGCAGGGGAAAGAATAGTAGACAT
AATAGCAACAGACATACAAACTAAAGAATTACAAAAACAAATTACAAAAATTCAAAATTTTCGGGTTTAT
TACAGGGACAGCAGAGATCCAGTTTGGTTAGATCTCGAGTTTACCAC
Features (pLannotate 1.2.2; 34 found; start..end, strand, type, name):
      1..271     +  protein_bind   tetracycline response element: contains seven copies of the tetracycline operator tetO tetracycline repressor TetR
    282..299     +  misc_feature   MCS (fragment): pUC18/19 multiple cloning site
    304..342     +  promoter       minimal CMV promoter: human cytomegalovirus (CMV) immediate early promoter
    443..1393    +  CDS            APOE: APOE_HUMAN - Experimental evidence at protein level: Swiss-Prot protein existence level 1. (Microbial infection) Through its interaction with HCV envelope glycoprotein E2, participates in the attachment of HCV to HSPGs and other receptors (LDLr, VLDLr, and SR-B1) on the cell surface and to the assembly, maturation and infectivity of HCV viral particles (PubMed:25122793, PubMed:29695434). This interaction is probably promoted via the up-regulation of cellular autophagy by the virus (PubMed:29695434). From Homo sapiens (Human).
   1394..1446    +  CDS            T2A (fragment): 2A peptide from Thosea asigna virus capsid protein Eukaryotic ribosomes fail to insert a peptide bond between the Gly and Pro residues, yielding separate polypeptides.
   1454..2053    +  CDS            PuroR: puromycin N-acetyltransferase; pac from Streptomyces alboniger; confers resistance to puromycin
   2069..2092    +  misc_feature   MCS (fragment): pBluescript multiple cloning site
   2092..2680    +  misc_feature   WPRE: woodchuck hepatitis virus posttranscriptional regulatory element
   2617..3198    +  CDS            nef (fragment): NEF_HV1H2 - Experimental evidence at protein level: Swiss-Prot protein existence level 1. Extracellular Nef protein targets CD4(+) T-lymphocytes for apoptosis by interacting with CXCR4 surface receptors. From Human immunodeficiency virus type 1 group M subtype B (isolate HXB2) (HIV-1).
   3205..3385    +  LTR            5' LTR (truncated): truncated 5' long terminal repeat (LTR) from HIV-1
   3417..3641    +  polyA_signal   bGH poly(A) signal: bovine growth hormone polyadenylation signal
   3645..3666    +  promoter       SV40 promoter (fragment): SV40 enhancer and early promoter
   3687..4115    +  rep_origin     f1 ori (sequence partly withheld): f1 bacteriophage origin of replication; arrow indicates direction of (+) strand synthesis
   4129..4458    +  promoter       SV40 promoter: SV40 enhancer and early promoter
   4506..4553    +  promoter       EM7 promoter: synthetic bacterial promoter&nbsp
   4572..4946    +  CDS            BleoR: antibiotic-binding protein; Sh ble from Streptoalloteichus hindustanus; confers resistance to bleomycin, phleomycin, and Zeocin™
   4956..5081    +  CDS            ble (fragment): BLE_KLEPN - Experimental evidence at protein level: Swiss-Prot protein existence level 1. Binding protein with a strong affinity to the bleomycin family of antibiotics. Binds to CL990; an antimitotic-antibiotic compound. From Klebsiella pneumoniae.
   5076..5197    +  polyA_signal   SV40 poly(A) signal: SV40 polyadenylation signal
   5270..5286    -  protein_bind   lac operator: The lac repressor binds to the lac operator to inhibit transcription in E. coli. This inhibition can be relieved by adding lactose or isopropyl-β-D-thiogalactopyranoside (IPTG). lac repressor encoded by lacI
   5294..5324    -  promoter       lac promoter: promoter for the E. coli lac operon
   5339..5360    -  protein_bind   CAP binding site: CAP binding activates transcription in the presence of cAMP. E. coli catabolite activator protein
   5373..5465    -  CDS            lacI (fragment): lac repressor; lacI; The lac repressor binds to the lac operator to inhibit transcription in E. coli. This inhibition can be relieved by adding lactose or isopropyl-β-D-thiogalactopyranoside (IPTG).
   5648..6236    -  rep_origin     ori: high-copy-number ColE1/pMB1/pBR322/pUC origin of replication
   6407..7267    -  CDS            AmpR: β-lactamase; bla; confers resistance to ampicillin, carbenicillin, and related antibiotics
   7268..7372    -  promoter       AmpR promoter: bla
   7431..7483    -  misc_feature   bom (fragment): basis of mobility region from pBR322
   7638..8017    +  enhancer       CMV enhancer: human cytomegalovirus immediate early enhancer
   8018..8217    +  promoter       CMV promoter: human cytomegalovirus (CMV) immediate early promoter
   8235..8415    +  LTR            5' LTR (truncated): truncated 5' long terminal repeat (LTR) from HIV-1
   8462..8587    +  misc_feature   HIV-1 Ψ: packaging signal of human immunodeficiency virus type 1
   8571..8934    +  CDS            HIV-1 gag (fragment): gag protein from human immunodeficiency virus 1; gag
   9080..9313    +  misc_feature   RRE: The Rev response element (RRE) of HIV-1 allows for Rev-dependent mRNA export from the nucleus to the cytoplasm.
   9690..9790    +  CDS            Rev (fragment): human immunodeficiency virus 1 (HIV-1) Rev protein; rev; enhances nuclear export of unspliced and incompletely spliced viral mRNAs
   9840..9957    +  misc_feature   cPPT/CTS: central polypurine tract and central termination sequence of HIV-1
