[The description below was written by a language model from this plasmid's Addgene catalogue record and pLannotate feature annotations shown in this document.]
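Description:
pTet-O-APOE-E3-T2A-Puro is a lentiviral transfer plasmid built on the pTet-O backbone for tetracycline-inducible expression of the human APOE E3 allele (defined by the depositor as rs429358-T and rs7412-C). It is maintained in E. coli through a high-copy ColE1/pUC-type origin with ampicillin selection via β-lactamase. The recommended host is a recombination-tolerant strain, which is usual for plasmids carrying repeated LTR sequences. The backbone also carries an f1 origin and an SV40/EM7-driven BleoR cassette with an SV40 poly(A) signal. This cassette lies outside the LTR-flanked region, so it would not be packaged into virus.

The viral genome is transcribed from a CMV enhancer/promoter fused to a truncated HIV-1 5' LTR. It is followed by the Ψ packaging signal with a gag fragment, the RRE for Rev-dependent export, and the cPPT/CTS. The expression cassette begins with a tetracycline response element containing seven tetO copies, joined to a minimal CMV promoter. Transcription therefore depends on a tetracycline-controlled transactivator, which is not annotated on this plasmid and must be supplied separately. This promoter drives a single open reading frame in which APOE is linked through a T2A ribosome-skipping peptide to puromycin N-acetyltransferase. Induced cells thus produce APOE and the puromycin resistance protein as separate polypeptides, and puromycin resistance is itself induction-dependent. A WPRE downstream enhances transcript expression, followed by a nef-derived fragment, the truncated 3' LTR and a bGH poly(A) signal.

The construct is intended for transducing mammalian cells to obtain inducible, selectable expression of the APOE E3 isoform. The record does not state more specific applications.
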