Addgene plasmid #190812: pTet-O-APOE-E3-T2A-Puro
Purpose: Express APOE E3 allele from tet-inducible promoter, co-expressing Puro resistance gene
Depositing lab: Ronald Hart. Depositing organization: Rutgers, The State University of New Jersey.
Backbone
  Vector backbone: pTet-O
  Backbone size w/o insert (bp): 8395
  Vector type: Lentiviral
Growth in bacteria
  Bacterial resistance: Ampicillin, 100 μg/mL
  Growth temperature: 30°C
  Growth strain: NEB Stable
  Copy number: High Copy
Gene/Insert
  Gene/Insert name: APOE
  Species: H. sapiens (human)
  Insert size (bp): 1618
  Mutation: E3
  Entrez Gene: APOE (a.k.a. AD2, APO-E, ApoE4, LDLCQ5, LPG)
  Promoter: Tet-O
  Cloning method: Gibson Cloning
Terms and licenses: Academic/Nonprofit Terms; Industry Terms: Not Available to Industry
Depositor comments: E3: rs429358-T and rs7412-C
How to cite: pTet-O-APOE-E3-T2A-Puro was a gift from Ronald Hart (Addgene plasmid # 190812 ; http://n2t.net/addgene:190812 ; RRID:Addgene_190812)
